>Addgene plasmid #206152 | CMV SNAP-Synapsin | addgene full sequence | sequence record 435164 | Addgene NGS Result
CAAATATGTATCCGCTCATGAGACAATAACCCTGATAAATGCTTCAATAATATTGAAAAAGGAAGAGTCC
TGAGGCGGAAAGAACCAGCTGTGGAATGTGTGTCAGTTAGGGTGTGGAAAGTCCCCAGGCTCCCCAGCAG
GCAGAAGTATGCAAAGCATGCATCTCAATTAGTCAGCAACCAGGTGTGGAAAGTCCCCAGGCTCCCCAGC
AGGCAGAAGTATGCAAAGCATGCATCTCAATTAGTCAGCAACCATAGTCCCGCCCCTAACTCCGCCCATC
CCGCCCCTAACTCCGCCCAGTTCCGCCCATTCTCCGCCCCATGGCTGACTAATTTTTTTTATTTATGCAG
AGGCCGAGGCCGCCTCGGCCTCTGAGCTATTCCAGAAGTAGTGAGGAGGCTTTTTTGGAGGCCTAGGCTT
TTGCAAAGATCGATCAAGAGACAGGATGAGGATCGTTTCGCATGATTGAACAAGATGGATTGCACGCAGG
TTCTCCGGCCGCTTGGGTGGAGAGGCTATTCGGCTATGACTGGGCACAACAGACAATCGGCTGCTCTGAT
GCCGCCGTGTTCCGGCTGTCAGCGCAGGGGCGCCCGGTTCTTTTTGTCAAGACCGACCTGTCCGGTGCCC
TGAATGAACTGCAAGACGAGGCAGCGCGGCTATCGTGGCTGGCCACGACGGGCGTTCCTTGCGCAGCTGT
GCTCGACGTTGTCACTGAAGCGGGAAGGGACTGGCTGCTATTGGGCGAAGTGCCGGGGCAGGATCTCCTG
TCATCTCACCTTGCTCCTGCCGAGAAAGTATCCATCATGGCTGATGCAATGCGGCGGCTGCATACGCTTG
ATCCGGCTACCTGCCCATTCGACCACCAAGCGAAACATCGCATCGAGCGAGCACGTACTCGGATGGAAGC
CGGTCTTGTCGATCAGGATGATCTGGACGAAGAGCATCAGGGGCTCGCGCCAGCCGAACTGTTCGCCAGG
CTCAAGGCGAGCATGCCCGACGGCGAGGATCTCGTCGTGACCCATGGCGATGCCTGCTTGCCGAATATCA
TGGTGGAAAATGGCCGCTTTTCTGGATTCATCGACTGTGGCCGGCTGGGTGTGGCGGACCGCTATCAGGA
CATAGCGTTGGCTACCCGTGATATTGCTGAAGAGCTTGGCGGCGAATGGGCTGACCGCTTCCTCGTGCTT
TACGGTATCGCCGCTCCCGATTCGCAGCGCATCGCCTTCTATCGCCTTCTTGACGAGTTCTTCTGAGCGG
GACTCTGGGGTTCGAAATGACCGACCAAGCGACGCCCAACCTGCCATCACGAGATTTCGATTCCACCGCC
GCCTTCTATGAAAGGTTGGGCTTCGGAATCGTTTTCCGGGACGCCGGCTGGATGATCCTCCAGCGCGGGG
ATCTCATGCTGGAGTTCTTCGCCCACCCTAGGGGGAGGCTAACTGAAACACGGAAGGAGACAATACCGGA
AGGAACCCGCGCTATGACGGCAATAAAAAGACAGAATAAAACGCACGGTGTTGGGTCGTTTGTTCATAAA
CGCGGGGTTCGGTCCCAGGGCTGGCACTCTGTCGATACCCCACCGAGACCCCATTGGGGCCAATACGCCC
GCGTTTCTTCCTTTTCCCCACCCCACCCCCCAAGTTCGGGTGAAGGCCCAGGGCTCGCAGCCAACGTCGG
GGCGGCAGGCCCTGCCATAGCCTCAGGTTACTCATATATACTTTAGATTGATTTAAAACTTCATTTTTAA
TTTAAAAGGATCTAGGTGAAGATCCTTTTTGATAATCTCATGACCAAAATCCCTTAACGTGAGTTTTCGT
TCCACTGAGCGTCAGACCCCGTAGAAAAGATCAAAGGATCTTCTTGAGATCCTTTTTTTCTGCGCGTAAT
CTGCTGCTTGCAAACAAAAAAACCACCGCTACCAGCGGTGGTTTGTTTGCCGGATCAAGAGCTACCAACT
CTTTTTCCGAAGGTAACTGGCTTCAGCAGAGCGCAGATACCAAATACTGTTCTTCTAGTGTAGCCGTAGT
TAGGCCACCACTTCAAGAACTCTGTAGCACCGCCTACATACCTCGCTCTGCTAATCCTGTTACCAGTGGC
TGCTGCCAGTGGCGATAAGTCGTGTCTTACCGGGTTGGACTCAAGACGATAGTTACCGGATAAGGCGCAG
CGGTCGGGCTGAACGGGGGGTTCGTGCACACAGCCCAGCTTGGAGCGAACGACCTACACCGAACTGAGAT
ACCTACAGCGTGAGCTATGAGAAAGCGCCACGCTTCCCGAAGGGAGAAAGGCGGACAGGTATCCGGTAAG
CGGCAGGGTCGGAACAGGAGAGCGCACGAGGGAGCTTCCAGGGGGAAACGCCTGGTATCTTTATAGTCCT
GTCGGGTTTCGCCACCTCTGACTTGAGCGTCGATTTTTGTGATGCTCGTCAGGGGGGCGGAGCCTATGGA
AAAACGCCAGCAACGCGGCCTTTTTACGGTTCCTGGCCTTTTGCTGGCCTTTTGCTCACATGTTCTTTCC
TGCGTTATCCCCTGATTCTGTGGATAACCGTATTACCGCCATGCATTAGTTATTAATAGTAATCAATTAC
GGGGTCATTAGTTCATAGCCCATATATGGAGTTCCGCGTTACATAACTTACGGTAAATGGCCCGCCTGGC
TGACCGCCCAACGACCCCCGCCCATTGACGTCAATAATGACGTATGTTCCCATAGTAACGCCAATAGGGA
CTTTCCATTGACGTCAATGGGTGGAGTATTTACGGTAAACTGCCCACTTGGCAGTACATCAAGTGTATCA
TATGCCAAGTACGCCCCCTATTGACGTCAATGACGGTAAATGGCCCGCCTGGCATTATGCCCAGTACATG
ACCTTATGGGACTTTCCTACTTGGCAGTACATCTACGTATTAGTCATCGCTATTACCATGGTGATGCGGT
TTTGGCAGTACATCAATGGGCGTGGATAGCGGTTTGACTCACGGGGATTTCCAAGTCTCCACCCCATTGA
CGTCAATGGGAGTTTGTTTTGGCACCAAAATCAACGGGACTTTCCAAAATGTCGTAACAACTCCGCCCCA
TTGACGCAAATGGGCGGTAGGCGTGTACGGTGGGAGGTCTATATAAGCAGAGCTGGTTTAGTGAACCGTC
AGATCCGCTAGCGCTACCGGTGAATTCACCATGGACAAAGACTGCGAAATGAAGCGCACCACCCTGGATA
GCCCTCTGGGCAAGCTGGAACTGTCTGGGTGCGAACAGGGCCTGCACCGTATCATCTTCCTGGGCAAAGG
AACATCTGCCGCCGACGCCGTGGAAGTGCCTGCCCCAGCCGCCGTGCTGGGCGGACCAGAGCCACTGATG
CAGGCCACCGCCTGGCTCAACGCCTACTTTCACCAGCCTGAGGCCATCGAGGAGTTCCCTGTGCCAGCCC
TGCACCACCCAGTGTTCCAGCAGGAGAGCTTTACCCGCCAGGTGCTGTGGAAACTGCTGAAAGTGGTGAA
GTTCGGAGAGGTCATCAGCTACAGCCACCTGGCCGCCCTGGCCGGCAATCCCGCCGCCACCGCCGCCGTG
AAAACCGCCCTGAGCGGAAATCCCGTGCCCATTCTGATCCCCTGCCACCGGGTGGTGCAGGGCGACCTGG
ACGTGGGGGGCTACGAGGGCGGGCTCGCCGTGAAAGAGTGGCTGCTGGCCCACGAGGGCCACAGACTGGG
CAAGCCTGGGCTGGGTCCTGCAGGCGGATCTCGAGAAGCTGCCACCATGAACTACCTGCGGCGCCGCCTG
TCGGACAGCAACTTCATGGCCAATCTGCCTAATGGGTATATGACAGACCTGCAGCGTCCGCAACCACCTC
CGCCGCCGCCCTCAGCCGCCAGCCCAGGGGCCACTCCCGGATCCGCTGCTGCCTCTGCTGAGAGGGCCTC
CACAGCCGCTCCAGTGGCCTCTCCAGCAGCCCCTAGTCCCGGGTCCTCGGGGGGCGGTGGCTTCTTCTCC
TCGCTGTCTAACGCGGTCAAACAGACCACAGCAGCTGCAGCCGCCACCTTCAGTGAGCAGGTGGGCGGTG
GCTCTGGGGGCGCAGGCCGCGGGGGCGCCGCCGCCAGGGTGCTGCTGGTCATCGACGAGCCGCACACCGA
CTGGGCAAAATACTTCAAAGGGAAGAAGATCCATGGAGAAATTGACATTAAAGTAGAGCAAGCTGAATTC
TCCGATCTCAATCTTGTGGCTCATGCCAATGGTGGATTCTCCGTGGACATGGAAGTTCTTCGGAATGGGG
TCAAAGTTGTGAGGTCTCTGAAGCCAGACTTTGTGCTGATCCGCCAGCATGCCTTCAGCATGGCACGTAA
TGGAGACTACCGCAGTTTGGTCATTGGGCTGCAGTATGCTGGGATCCCCAGTGTTAACTCTTTGCATTCT
GTCTACAACTTTTGTGACAAACCCTGGGTGTTTGCCCAGATGGTTCGACTACACAAGAAGCTTGGAACAG
AGGAATTCCCTCTGATTGATCAGACTTTCTATCCCAATCATAAAGAGATGCTCAGCAGCACAACATACCC
TGTAGTTGTGAAGATGGGCCACGCACACTCTGGGATGGGCAAGGTCAAGGTAGACAACCAACATGACTTC
CAGGATATTGCAAGTGTTGTGGCACTGACTAAGACATATGCCACTGCTGAGCCCTTCATTGATGCTAAAT
ACGATGTGCGTGTCCAGAAGATTGGGCAGAACTACAAGGCCTACATGAGGACATCAGTGTCAGGGAACTG
GAAGACCAATACAGGCTCTGCTATGCTTGAGCAGATTGCTATGTCTGACAGGTACAAGTTGTGGGTAGAC
ACGTGCTCAGAGATTTTTGGGGGACTTGACATCTGCGCAGTGGAAGCACTGCATGGCAAGGACGGAAGGG
ATCACATTATTGAGGTGGTGGGCTCCTCCATGCCACTCATTGGGGATCACCAGGATGAAGACAAGCAGCT
CATCGTGGAACTTGTGGTCAACAAGATGACTCAGGCTCTGCCTCGGCAGCGGGATGCTTCCCCTGGCAGG
GGTTCCCACAGCCAGACTCCATCCCCAGGAGCCCTGCCCTTGGGCCGCCAGACCTCCCAGCAGCCTGCAG
GACCTCCTGCTCAACAACGACCCCCACCCCAGGGAGGCCCTCCACAACCAGGCCCAGGACCTCAGCGCCA
GGGACCCCCGCTGCAACAGCGCCCACCCCCACAAGGCCAGCAACATCTTTCTGGCCTTGGACCCCCAGCT
GGCAGCCCTCTGCCCCAGCGCCTACCAAGTCCCACAGCAGCACCTCAGCAGTCCGCCTCTCAGGCCACAC
CAATGACCCAGGGTCAAGGCCGCCAGTCACGGCCAGTGGCAGGAGGCCCCGGAGCACCTCCAGCAGCCCG
CCCGCCGGCCTCCCCATCTCCACAGCGTCAGGCAGGGCCCCCACAGGCTACCCGTCAGGCATCTATCTCT
GGTCCAGCTCCACCGAAGGTCTCAGGAGCCTCACCCGGAGGGCAGCAGCGCCAAGGCCCTCCCCAGAAAC
CCCCAGGCCCTGCTGGTCCCATTCGTCAGGCCAGCCAGGCAGGTCCCGGACCTCGCACTGGGCCACCCAC
CACACAGCAGCCCCGGCCCAGCGGCCCAGGTCCTGCTGGACGTCCCACCAAACCACAGCTGGCTCAGAAA
CCCAGCCAGGATGTGCCACCACCCATCATTGCTGCTGCCGGGGGACCCCCGCACCCCCAGCTCAACAAAT
CCCAGTCTCTGACCAATGCCTTCAACCTTCCAGAGCCAGCCCCGCCCAGGCCCAGCCTTAGCCAGGATGA
GGTGAAAGCTGAGACCATCCGCAGCCTGAGGAAGTCTTTCGCCAGCCTCTTCTCCGACTGAGAGCTCAAG
CTTCGAATTCTGCAGTCGACGGTACCGCGGGCCCGGGATCCACCGGATCTAGATAACTGATCATAATCAG
CCATACCACATTTGTAGAGGTTTTACTTGCTTTAAAAAACCTCCCACACCTCCCCCTGAACCTGAAACAT
AAAATGAATGCAATTGTTGTTGTTAACTTGTTTATTGCAGCTTATAATGGTTACAAATAAAGCAATAGCA
TCACAAATTTCACAAATAAAGCATTTTTTTCACTGCATTCTAGTTGTGGTTTGTCCAAACTCATCAATGT
ATCTTAACGCGTAAATTGTAAGCGTTAATATTTTGTTAAAATTCGCGTTAAATTTTTGTTAAATCAGCTC
ATTTTTTAACCAATAGGCCGAAATCGGCAAAATCCCTTATAAATCAAAAGAATAGACCGAGATAGGGT
[37 nt withheld, positions 6299-6335]
AAAGAACGTGGACTCCAACGTCAAAGG
[49 nt withheld, positions 6363-6411]
T
[91 nt withheld, positions 6413-6503]
G
[124 nt withheld, positions 6505-6628]
CAGGTGGCACTTTTCGGGGAAATGTGCGCGGAACCCCTATTTGTTTATTTTTCTAAATACATT
Features (pLannotate 1.2.2; 15 found; start..end, strand, type, name):
     70..427     +  promoter       SV40 promoter: SV40 enhancer and early promoter
    462..1256    +  CDS            NeoR/KanR: aminoglycoside phosphotransferase from Tn5; aph(3')-II (or nptII); confers resistance to neomycin, kanamycin, and G418 (Geneticin®)
   1277..1429    +  CDS            ble (fragment): BLE_KLEPN - Experimental evidence at protein level: Swiss-Prot protein existence level 1. Binding protein with a strong affinity to the bleomycin family of antibiotics. Binds to CL990; an antimitotic-antibiotic compound. From Klebsiella pneumoniae.
   1488..1535    +  polyA_signal   HSV TK poly(A) signal: herpes simplex virus thymidine kinase polyadenylation signal (Cole and Stacy, 1985)
   1626..1642    -  polyA_signal   bGH poly(A) signal (fragment): bovine growth hormone polyadenylation signal
   1864..2452    +  rep_origin     ori: high-copy-number ColE1/pMB1/pBR322/pUC origin of replication
   2627..2930    +  enhancer       CMV enhancer: human cytomegalovirus immediate early enhancer
   2931..3134    +  promoter       CMV promoter: human cytomegalovirus (CMV) immediate early promoter
   3181..3726    +  CDS            SNAP-tag®: human O6-alkylguanine-DNA-alkyltransferase variant that forms covalent bonds with benzylguanine derivatives fast-reacting variant, optimized for mammalian expression
   3757..5868    +  CDS            Syn1: SYN1_RAT - Experimental evidence at protein level: Swiss-Prot protein existence level 1. Neuronal phosphoprotein that coats synaptic vesicles, binds to the cytoskeleton, and is believed to function in the regulation of neurotransmitter release. From Rattus norvegicus (Rat).
   5872..5921    +  misc_feature   MCS (fragment): multiple cloning site
   5938..6022    +  CDS            large T antigen (fragment): large T antigen from SV40 (simian virus 40)
   6045..6166    +  polyA_signal   SV40 poly(A) signal: SV40 polyadenylation signal
   6200..6628    -  rep_origin     f1 ori (sequence partly withheld): f1 bacteriophage origin of replication; arrow indicates direction of (+) strand synthesis
   6655..68      +  promoter       AmpR promoter (across the origin): bla
