[The description below was written by a language model from this plasmid's Addgene catalogue record and pLannotate feature annotations shown in this document.]
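Description:
CMV SNAP-Synapsin is a mammalian expression plasmid built on a Clontech pEGFP-C3 backbone that already carried synapsin, in which the EGFP coding region was swapped for SNAPf taken from a commercial pSNAPf vector. It is propagated in E. coli at high copy from a ColE1/pUC-type origin and selected with kanamycin. The same NeoR/KanR (Tn5 aminoglycoside phosphotransferase) gene serves both hosts: a bacterial bla-type promoter drives it in E. coli, while the SV40 enhancer/early promoter and an HSV TK polyadenylation signal allow G418 selection in mammalian cells. An f1 origin is also present, as are small annotated fragments (ble, bGH poly(A), SV40 large T antigen) that look like backbone remnants rather than functional parts.

The expression cassette consists of the human cytomegalovirus immediate-early enhancer and promoter, followed by the fast-reacting SNAP-tag coding sequence and then a Syn1 open reading frame that the annotation matches to rat synapsin I, with residual multiple cloning site sequence and an SV40 poly(A) signal downstream. The product is therefore synapsin carrying an N-terminal SNAPf tag, which reacts covalently with benzylguanine-conjugated ligands so the protein can be labelled with a fluorophore of choice. Note that the catalogue's insert size of 570 bp corresponds roughly to the SNAPf segment rather than to the annotated Syn1 CDS of about 2.1 kb, and the sequenced plasmid (6,691 nt) is slightly larger than the listed total. The record gives no detailed purpose, but the associated publication concerns trafficking of synaptic vesicle precursors, consistent with use as a marker for imaging synapsin, a synaptic vesicle-associated protein, in cells.
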