Addgene plasmid #206152: CMV SNAP-Synapsin
Purpose: CMV SNAP-Synapsin
Depositing lab: Erika Holzbaur. Publication: RAB3 phosphorylation by pathogenic LRRK2 impairs trafficking of synaptic vesicle precursors. Dou D, Aiken J, Holzbaur ELF. J Cell Biol. 2024 Jun 3;223(6):e202307092. doi: 10.1083/jcb.202307092. Epub 2024 Mar 21. PubMed 38512027.
Backbone
  Vector backbone: pEGFP-C3 Synapsin
  Backbone manufacturer: Clontech
  Backbone size w/o insert (bp): 6000
  Total vector size (bp): 6500
  Modifications to backbone: replaced EGFP with SNAPf
  Vector type: Mammalian Expression
  Selectable markers: Neomycin (select with G418)
Growth in bacteria
  Bacterial resistance: Kanamycin, 50 μg/mL
  Growth temperature: 37°C
  Growth strain: DH5alpha
  Copy number: High Copy
Gene/Insert
  Gene/Insert name: Synapsin
  Insert size (bp): 570
  Promoter: CMV
  Tag / fusion protein: SNAPf (N terminal on backbone)
  Cloning method: Restriction Enzyme; 5′ cloning site AgeI (unknown if destroyed); 3′ cloning site XnoI (filled-in) / BamHi (filled-in); XhoI restored (unknown if destroyed)
  Sequencing primers: 5′ 5’ - GAAATCCCGTGCCCATTCTG
Resource information
  A portion of this plasmid was derived from a plasmid made by: pSNAPf Vector from NEB
Terms and licenses: Academic/Nonprofit Terms; Industry Terms: Not Available to Industry
How to cite: CMV SNAP-Synapsin was a gift from Erika Holzbaur (Addgene plasmid # 206152 ; http://n2t.net/addgene:206152 ; RRID:Addgene_206152)
